Addgene plasmid #192268: CCR5_gRNA_pX459
Purpose: gRNA expression for CRISPR Genome Editing of CCR5
Depositing lab: Shantanu Chowdhury. Publication: Human telomerase is directly regulated by non-telomeric TRF2-G-quadruplex interaction. Sharma S, Mukherjee AK, Roy SS, Bagri S, Lier S, Verma M, Sengupta A, Kumar M, Nesse G, Pandey DP, Chowdhury S. Cell Rep. 2021 May 18;35(7):109154. doi: 10.1016/j.celrep.2021.109154. PubMed 34010660.
Backbone
  Vector backbone: pSpCas9(BB)-2A-Puro (PX459) V2.0
  Backbone manufacturer: Feng Zhang
  Vector type: Mammalian Expression, CRISPR
  Selectable markers: Puromycin
Growth in bacteria
  Bacterial resistance: Ampicillin, 100 μg/mL
  Growth temperature: 37°C
  Growth strain: DH5alpha
  Copy number: High Copy
Gene/Insert
  Gene/Insert name: CCR5 guide RNA
  gRNA/shRNA sequence: GGAGAGCTTGGCTCTGTTGG
  Species: H. sapiens (human)
  Insert size (bp): 20
  Cloning method: Restriction Enzyme; 5′ cloning site BbsI (destroyed during cloning); 3′ cloning site BbsI (destroyed during cloning)
  Sequencing primers: 3′ cgtaagttatgtaacgggtacc
Terms and licenses: Academic/Nonprofit Terms; Industry Terms: Not Available to Industry
How to cite: CCR5_gRNA_pX459 was a gift from Shantanu Chowdhury (Addgene plasmid # 192268 ; http://n2t.net/addgene:192268 ; RRID:Addgene_192268)
