[The description below was written by a language model from this plasmid's Addgene catalogue record and pLannotate feature annotations shown in this document.]
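Description:
CCR5_gRNA_pX459 is an all-in-one mammalian CRISPR/Cas9 expression plasmid built on the pSpCas9(BB)-2A-Puro (PX459) V2.0 backbone, carrying a 20-nt guide sequence directed against human CCR5. The guide was inserted between the backbone's BbsI sites, which were destroyed during cloning, placing it directly downstream of the human U6 RNA polymerase III promoter and upstream of the Streptococcus pyogenes gRNA scaffold so that a complete single guide RNA is transcribed. The annotation also reports a short second scaffold fragment just after the full scaffold.

A separate Pol II cassette expresses the nuclease. A CMV enhancer, chicken β-actin promoter and hybrid intron drive the S. pyogenes Cas9 coding sequence, which is annotated as contiguous N- and C-terminal portions and is followed by a nucleoplasmin bipartite nuclear localization signal. The puromycin N-acetyltransferase gene follows and is linked through a 2A peptide according to the backbone name, although the 2A element itself is not annotated in the feature table. A bGH polyadenylation signal terminates the transcript. This arrangement lets transfected cells be enriched by puromycin selection while they express both Cas9 and the guide. A single AAV2 ITR remnant, an f1 origin and small bom and rop fragments are also present in the backbone.

In bacteria, the plasmid replicates from a high-copy ColE1/pUC-type origin and is selected with ampicillin through the bla gene. The 9,176-nt sequence record is labelled a partial NGS result. The stated purpose is gRNA expression for genome editing at the CCR5 locus in human cells.
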