Features (pLannotate 1.2.2; 19 found; start..end, strand, type, name):
      1..241     +  promoter       U6 promoter: RNA polymerase III promoter for human U6 snRNA
    270..345     +  misc_RNA       gRNA scaffold: guide RNA scaffold for the Streptococcus pyogenes CRISPR/Cas9 system
    352..395     +  misc_RNA       gRNA scaffold (fragment): guide RNA scaffold for the Streptococcus pyogenes CRISPR/Cas9 system
    442..727     +  enhancer       CMV enhancer: human cytomegalovirus immediate early enhancer; contains an 18-bp deletion relative to the standard CMV enhancer
    729..1006    +  promoter       chicken β-actin promoter: No description available
   1007..1234    +  intron         hybrid intron: hybrid between chicken β-actin (CBA) and minute virus of mice (MMV) introns (Gray et al., 2011)
   1372..2973    +  CDS            Cas9(N): N-terminal portion of Streptococcus pyogenes Cas9 (Zetsche et al., 2015)
   2974..5472    +  CDS            Cas9(C): C-terminal portion of Streptococcus pyogenes Cas9 (Zetsche et al., 2015)
   5473..5520    +  CDS            nucleoplasmin NLS: bipartite nuclear localization signal from nucleoplasmin
   5590..6189    +  CDS            PuroR (fragment): puromycin N-acetyltransferase; pac from Streptomyces; confers resistance to puromycin
   6223..6334    +  polyA_signal   bGH poly(A) signal: bovine growth hormone polyadenylation signal
   6439..6579    +  repeat_region  AAV2 ITR: inverted terminal repeat of adeno-associated virus serotype 2 inverted
   6584..6635    -  misc_feature   bom (fragment): basis of mobility region from pBR322
   6654..7109    +  rep_origin     f1 ori (sequence partly withheld): f1 bacteriophage origin of replication; arrow indicates direction of (+) strand synthesis
   7110..7159    -  misc_feature   bom (fragment): basis of mobility region from pBR322
   7261..7296    -  CDS            rop (fragment): Rop protein, which maintains plasmids at low copy number; rop
   7391..7495    +  promoter       AmpR promoter: bla
   7496..8356    +  CDS            AmpR: β-lactamase; bla; confers resistance to ampicillin, carbenicillin, and related antibiotics
   8527..9115    +  rep_origin     ori: high-copy-number ColE1/pMB1/pBR322/pUC origin of replication
>Addgene plasmid #192268 | CCR5_gRNA_pX459 | addgene full sequence | sequence record 380416 | Addgene Partial NGS Result
GAGGGCCTATTTCCCATGATTCCTTCATATTTGCATATACGATACAAGGCTGTTAGAGAGATAATTGGAA
TTAATTTGACTGTAAACACAAAGATATTAGTACAAAATACGTGACGTAGAAAGTAATAATTTCTTGGGTA
GTTTGCAGTTTTAAAATTATGTTTTAAAATGGACTATCATATGCTTACCGTAACTTGAAAGTATTTCGAT
TTCTTGGCTTTATATATCTTGTGGAAAGGACGAAACACCGGAGAGCTTGGCTCTGTTGGGTTTTAGAGCT
AGAAATAGCAAGTTAAAATAAGGCTAGTCCGTTATCAACTTGAAAAAGTGGCACCGAGTCGGTGCTTTTT
TGTTTTAGAGCTAGAAATAGCAAGTTAAAATAAGGCTAGTCCGTTTTTAGCGCGTGCGCCAATTCTGCAG
ACAAATGGCTCTAGAGGTACCCGTTACATAACTTACGGTAAATGGCCCGCCTGGCTGACCGCCCAACGAC
CCCCGCCCATTGACGTCAATAGTAACGCCAATAGGGACTTTCCATTGACGTCAATGGGTGGAGTATTTAC
GGTAAACTGCCCACTTGGCAGTACATCAAGTGTATCATATGCCAAGTACGCCCCCTATTGACGTCAATGA
CGGTAAATGGCCCGCCTGGCATTGTGCCCAGTACATGACCTTATGGGACTTTCCTACTTGGCAGTACATC
TACGTATTAGTCATCGCTATTACCATGGTCGAGGTGAGCCCCACGTTCTGCTTCACTCTCCCCATCTCCC
CCCCCTCCCCACCCCCAATTTTGTATTTATTTATTTTTTAATTATTTTGTGCAGCGATGGGGGCGGGGGG
GGGGGGGGGGCGCGCGCCGGGGGGGGGGGGGGGGGGGGGGGGGGGGGGSGGGGSGRGGCGGAGAGGTGCG
GCGGCAGCCAATCAGAGCGGCGCGCTCCGAAAGTTTCCTTTTATGGCGAGGCGGCGGCGGCGGCGGCCCT
ATAAAAAGCGAAGCGCGCGGCGGGCGGGAGTCGCTGCGCGCTGCCTTCGCCCCGTGCCCCGCTCCGCCGC
CGCCTCGCGCCGCCCGCCCCGGCTCTGACTGACCGCGTTACTCCCACAGGTGAGCGGGCGGGACGGCCCT
TCTCCTCCGGGCTGTAATTAGCTGAGCAAGAGGTAAGGGTTTAAGGGATGGTTGGTTGGTGGGGTATTAA
TGTTTAATTACCTGGAGCACCTGCCTGAAATCACTTTTTTTCAGGTTGGACCGGTGCCACCATGGACTAT
AAGGACCACGACGGAGACTACAAGGATCATGATATTGATTACAAAGACGATGACGATAAGATGGCCCCAA
AGAAGAAGCGGAAGGTCGGTATCCACGGAGTCCCAGCAGCCGACAAGAAGTACAGCATCGGCCTGGACAT
CGGCACCAACTCTGTGGGCTGGGCCGTGATCACCGACGAGTACAAGGTGCCCAGCAAGAAATTCAAGGTG
CTGGGCAACACCGACCGGCACAGCATCAAGAAGAACCTGATCGGAGCCCTGCTGTTCGACAGCGGCGAAA
CAGCCGAGGCCACCCGGCTGAAGAGAACCGCCAGAAGAAGATACACCAGACGGAAGAACCGGATCTGCTA
TCTGCAAGAGATCTTCAGCAACGAGATGGCCAAGGTGGACGACAGCTTCTTCCACAGACTGGAAGAGTCC
TTCCTGGTGGAAGAGGATAAGAAGCACGAGCGGCACCCCATCTTCGGCAACATCGTGGACGAGGTGGCCT
ACCACGAGAAGTACCCCACCATCTACCACCTGAGAAAGAAACTGGTGGACAGCACCGACAAGGCCGACCT
GCGGCTGATCTATCTGGCCCTGGCCCACATGATCAAGTTCCGGGGCCACTTCCTGATCGAGGGCGACCTG
AACCCCGACAACAGCGACGTGGACAAGCTGTTCATCCAGCTGGTGCAGACCTACAACCAGCTGTTCGAGG
AAAACCCCATCAACGCCAGCGGCGTGGACGCCAAGGCCATCCTGTCTGCCAGACTGAGCAAGAGCAGACG
GCTGGAAAATCTGATCGCCCAGCTGCCCGGCGAGAAGAAGAATGGCCTGTTCGGAAACCTGATTGCCCTG
AGCCTGGGCCTGACCCCCAACTTCAAGAGCAACTTCGACCTGGCCGAGGATGCCAAACTGCAGCTGAGCA
AGGACACCTACGACGACGACCTGGACAACCTGCTGGCCCAGATCGGCGACCAGTACGCCGACCTGTTTCT
GGCCGCCAAGAACCTGTCCGACGCCATCCTGCTGAGCGACATCCTGAGAGTGAACACCGAGATCACCAAG
GCCCCCCTGAGCGCCTCTATGATCAAGAGATACGACGAGCACCACCAGGACCTGACCCTGCTGAAAGCTC
TCGTGCGGCAGCAGCTGCCTGAGAAGTACAAAGAGATTTTCTTCGACCAGAGCAAGAACGGCTACGCCGG
CTACATTGACGGCGGAGCCAGCCAGGAAGAGTTCTACAAGTTCATCAAGCCCATCCTGGAAAAGATGGAC
GGCACCGAGGAACTGCTCGTGAAGCTGAACAGAGAGGACCTGCTGCGGAAGCAGCGGACCTTCGACAACG
GCAGCATCCCCCACCAGATCCACCTGGGAGAGCTGCACGCCATTCTGCGGCGGCAGGAAGATTTTTACCC
ATTCCTGAAGGACAACCGGGAAAAGATCGAGAAGATCCTGACCTTCCGCATCCCCTACTACGTGGGCCCT
CTGGCCAGGGGAAACAGCAGATTCGCCTGGATGACCAGAAAGAGCGAGGAAACCATCACCCCCTGGAACT
TCGAGGAAGTGGTGGACAAGGGCGCTTCCGCCCAGAGCTTCATCGAGCGGATGACCAACTTCGATAAGAA
CCTGCCCAACGAGAAGGTGCTGCCCAAGCACAGCCTGCTGTACGAGTACTTCACCGTGTATAACGAGCTG
ACCAAAGTGAAATACGTGACCGAGGGAATGAGAAAGCCCGCCTTCCTGAGCGGCGAGCAGAAAAAGGCCA
TCGTGGACCTGCTGTTCAAGACCAACCGGAAAGTGACCGTGAAGCAGCTGAAAGAGGACTACTTCAAGAA
AATCGAGTGCTTCGACTCCGTGGAAATCTCCGGCGTGGAAGATCGGTTCAACGCCTCCCTGGGCACATAC
CACGATCTGCTGAAAATTATCAAGGACAAGGACTTCCTGGACAATGAGGAAAACGAGGACATTCTGGAAG
ATATCGTGCTGACCCTGACACTGTTTGAGGACAGAGAGATGATCGAGGAACGGCTGAAAACCTATGCCCA
CCTGTTCGACGACAAAGTGATGAAGCAGCTGAAGCGGCGGAGATACACCGGCTGGGGCAGGCTGAGCCGG
AAGCTGATCAACGGCATCCGGGACAAGCAGTCCGGCAAGACAATCCTGGATTTCCTGAAGTCCGACGGCT
TCGCCAACAGAAACTTCATGCAGCTGATCCACGACGACAGCCTGACCTTTAAAGAGGACATCCAGAAAGC
CCAGGTGTCCGGCCAGGGCGATAGCCTGCACGAGCACATTGCCAATCTGGCCGGCAGCCCCGCCATTAAG
AAGGGCATCCTGCAGACAGTGAAGGTGGTGGACGAGCTCGTGAAAGTGATGGGCCGGCACAAGCCCGAGA
ACATCGTGATCGAAATGGCCAGAGAGAACCAGACCACCCAGAAGGGACAGAAGAACAGCCGCGAGAGAAT
GAAGCGGATCGAAGAGGGCATCAAAGAGCTGGGCAGCCAGATCCTGAAAGAACACCCCGTGGAAAACACC
CAGCTGCAGAACGAGAAGCTGTACCTGTACTACCTGCAGAATGGGCGGGATATGTACGTGGACCAGGAAC
TGGACATCAACCGGCTGTCCGACTACGATGTGGACCATATCGTGCCTCAGAGCTTTCTGAAGGACGACTC
CATCGACAACAAGGTGCTGACCAGAAGCGACAAGAACCGGGGCAAGAGCGACAACGTGCCCTCCGAAGAG
GTCGTGAAGAAGATGAAGAACTACTGGCGGCAGCTGCTGAACGCCAAGCTGATTACCCAGAGAAAGTTCG
ACAATCTGACCAAGGCCGAGAGAGGCGGCCTGAGCGAACTGGATAAGGCCGGCTTCATCAAGAGACAGCT
GGTGGAAACCCGGCAGATCACAAAGCACGTGGCACAGATCCTGGACTCCCGGATGAACACTAAGTACGAC
GAGAATGACAAGCTGATCCGGGAAGTGAAAGTGATCACCCTGAAGTCCAAGCTGGTGTCCGATTTCCGGA
AGGATTTCCAGTTTTACAAAGTGCGCGAGATCAACAACTACCACCACGCCCACGACGCCTACCTGAACGC
CGTCGTGGGAACCGCCCTGATCAAAAAGTACCCTAAGCTGGAAAGCGAGTTCGTGTACGGCGACTACAAG
GTGTACGACGTGCGGAAGATGATCGCCAAGAGCGAGCAGGAAATCGGCAAGGCTACCGCCAAGTACTTCT
TCTACAGCAACATCATGAACTTTTTCAAGACCGAGATTACCCTGGCCAACGGCGAGATCCGGAAGCGGCC
TCTGATCGAGACAAACGGCGAAACCGGGGAGATCGTGTGGGATAAGGGCCGGGATTTTGCCACCGTGCGG
AAAGTGCTGAGCATGCCCCAAGTGAATATCGTGAAAAAGACCGAGGTGCAGACAGGCGGCTTCAGCAAAG
AGTCTATCCTGCCCAAGAGGAACAGCGATAAGCTGATCGCCAGAAAGAAGGACTGGGACCCTAAGAAGTA
CGGCGGCTTCGACAGCCCCACCGTGGCCTATTCTGTGCTGGTGGTGGCCAAAGTGGAAAAGGGCAAGTCC
AAGAAACTGAAGAGTGTGAAAGAGCTGCTGGGGATCACCATCATGGAAAGAAGCAGCTTCGAGAAGAATC
CCATCGACTTTCTGGAAGCCAAGGGCTACAAAGAAGTGAAAAAGGACCTGATCATCAAGCTGCCTAAGTA
CTCCCTGTTCGAGCTGGAAAACGGCCGGAAGAGAATGCTGGCCTCTGCCGGCGAACTGCAGAAGGGAAAC
GAACTGGCCCTGCCCTCCAAATATGTGAACTTCCTGTACCTGGCCAGCCACTATGAGAAGCTGAAGGGCT
CCCCCGAGGATAATGAGCAGAAACAGCTGTTTGTGGAACAGCACAAGCACTACCTGGACGAGATCATCGA
GCAGATCAGCGAGTTCTCCAAGAGAGTGATCCTGGCCGACGCTAATCTGGACAAAGTGCTGTCCGCCTAC
AACAAGCACCGGGATAAGCCCATCAGAGAGCAGGCCGAGAATATCATCCACCTGTTTACCCTGACCAATC
TGGGAGCCCCTGCCGCCTTCAAGTACTTTGACACCACCATCGACCGGAAGAGGTACACCAGCACCAAAGA
GGTGCTGGACGCCACCCTGATCCACCAGAGCATCACCGGCCTGTACGAGACACGGATCGACCTGTCTCAG
CTGGGAGGCGACAAAAGGCCGGCGGCCACGAAAAAGGCCGGCCAGGCAAAAAAGAAAAAGGAATTCGGCA
GTGGAGAGGGCAGAGGAAGTCTGCTAACATGCGGTGACGTCGAGGAGAATCCTGGCCCAATGACCGAGTA
CAAGCCCACGGTGCGCCTCGCCACCCGCGACGACGTCCCCAGGGCCGTACGCACCCTCGCCGCCGCGTTC
GCCGACTACCCCGCCACGCGCCACACCGTCGATCCGGACCGCCACATCGAGCGGGTCACCGAGCTGCAAG
AACTCTTCCTCACGCGCGTCGGGCTCGACATCGGCAAGGTGTGGGTCGCGGACGACGGCGCCGCGGTGGC
GGTCTGGACCACGCCGGAGAGCGTCGAAGCGGGGGCGGTGTTCGCCGAGATCGGCCCGCGCATGGCCGAG
TTGAGCGGTTCCCGGCTGGCCGCGCAGCAACAGATGGAAGGCCTCCTGGCGCCGCACCGGCCCAAGGAGC
CCGCGTGGTTCCTGGCCACCGTCGGAGTCTCGCCCGACCACCAGGGCAAGGGTCTGGGCAGCGCCGTCGT
GCTCCCCGGAGTGGAGGCGGCCGAGCGCGCCGGGGTGCCCGCCTTCCTGGAGACCTCCGCGCCCCGCAAC
CTCCCCTTCTACGAGCGGCTCGGCTTCACCGTCACCGCCGACGTCGAGGTGCCCGAAGGACCGCGCACCT
GGTGCATGACCCGCAAGCCCGGTGCCTGAGAATTCTAACTAGAGCTCGCTGATCAGCCTCGACTGTGCCT
TCTAGTTGCCAGCCATCTGTTGTTTGCCCCTCCCCCGTGCCTTCCTTGACCCTGGAAGGTGCCACTCCCA
CTGTCCTTTCCTAATAAAATGAGGAAATTGCATCGCATTGTCTGAGTAGGTGTCATTCTATTCTGGGGGG
TGGGGTGGGGCAGGACAGCAAGGGGGAGGATTGGGAAGAGAATAGCAGGCATGCTGGGGAGCGGCCGCAG
GAACCCCTAGTGATGGAGTTGGCCACTCCCTCTCTGCGCGCTCGCTCGCTCACTGAGGCCGGGCGACCAA
AGGTCGCCCGACGCCCGGGCTTTGCCCGGGCGGCCTCAGTGAGCGAGCGAGCGCGCAGCTGCCTGCAGGG
GCGCCTGATGCGGTATTTTCTCCTTACGCATCTGTGCGGTATTTCACACCGCATA
[95 nt withheld, positions 6636-6730]
T
[46 nt withheld, positions 6732-6777]
C
[141 nt withheld, positions 6779-6919]
CCTTTGACGTTGGAGTCCACGTTCTTT
[37 nt withheld, positions 6947-6983]
ACTCTATCTCGGGCTATTCTTTTGATTTATAAGGGATTTTGCCGATTTCGGTCTATTGGTTAAAAAATGA
GCTGATTTAACAAAAATTTAACGCGAATTTTAACAAAATATTAACGTTTACAATTTTATGGTGCACTCTC
AGTACAATCTGCTCTGATGCCGCATAGTTAAGCCAGCCCCGACACCCGCCAACACCCGCTGACGCGCCCT
GACGGGCTTGTCTGCTCCCGGCATCCGCTTACAGACAAGCTGTGACCGTCTCCGGGAGCTGCATGTGTCA
GAGGTTTTCACCGTCATCACCGAAACGCGCGAGACGAAAGGGCCTCGTGATACGCCTATTTTTATAGGTT
AATGTCATGATAATAATGGTTTCTTAGACGTCAGGTGGCACTTTTCGGGGAAATGTGCGCGGAACCCCTA
TTTGTTTATTTTTCTAAATACATTCAAATATGTATCCGCTCATGAGACAATAACCCTGATAAATGCTTCA
ATAATATTGAAAAAGGAAGAGTATGAGTATTCAACATTTCCGTGTCGCCCTTATTCCCTTTTTTGCGGCA
TTTTGCCTTCCTGTTTTTGCTCACCCAGAAACGCTGGTGAAAGTAAAAGATGCTGAAGATCAGTTGGGTG
CACGAGTGGGTTACATCGAACTGGATCTCAACAGCGGTAAGATCCTTGAGAGTTTTCGCCCCGAAGAACG
TTTTCCAATGATGAGCACTTTTAAAGTTCTGCTATGTGGCGCGGTATTATCCCGTATTGACGCCGGGCAA
GAGCAACTCGGTCGCCGCATACACTATTCTCAGAATGACTTGGTTGAGTACTCACCAGTCACAGAAAAGC
ATCTTACGGATGGCATGACAGTAAGAGAATTATGCAGTGCTGCCATAACCATGAGTGATAACACTGCGGC
CAACTTACTTCTGACAACGATCGGAGGACCGAAGGAGCTAACCGCTTTTTTGCACAACATGGGGGATCAT
GTAACTCGCCTTGATCGTTGGGAACCGGAGCTGAATGAAGCCATACCAAACGACGAGCGTGACACCACGA
TGCCTGTAGCAATGGCAACAACGTTGCGCAAACTATTAACTGGCGAACTACTTACTCTAGCTTCCCGGCA
ACAATTAATAGACTGGATGGAGGCGGATAAAGTTGCAGGACCACTTCTGCGCTCGGCCCTTCCGGCTGGC
TGGTTTATTGCTGATAAATCTGGAGCCGGTGAGCGTGGAAGCCGCGGTATCATTGCAGCACTGGGGCCAG
ATGGTAAGCCCTCCCGTATCGTAGTTATCTACACGACGGGGAGTCAGGCAACTATGGATGAACGAAATAG
ACAGATCGCTGAGATAGGTGCCTCACTGATTAAGCATTGGTAACTGTCAGACCAAGTTTACTCATATATA
CTTTAGATTGATTTAAAACTTCATTTTTAATTTAAAAGGATCTAGGTGAAGATCCTTTTTGATAATCTCA
TGACCAAAATCCCTTAACGTGAGTTTTCGTTCCACTGAGCGTCAGACCCCGTAGAAAAGATCAAAGGATC
TTCTTGAGATCCTTTTTTTCTGCGCGTAATCTGCTGCTTGCAAACAAAAAAACCACCGCTACCAGCGGTG
GTTTGTTTGCCGGATCAAGAGCTACCAACTCTTTTTCCGAAGGTAACTGGCTTCAGCAGAGCGCAGATAC
CAAATACTGTTCTTCTAGTGTAGCCGTAGTTAGGCCACCACTTCAAGAACTCTGTAGCACCGCCTACATA
CCTCGCTCTGCTAATCCTGTTACCAGTGGCTGCTGCCAGTGGCGATAAGTCGTGTCTTACCGGGTTGGAC
TCAAGACGATAGTTACCGGATAAGGCGCAGCGGTCGGGCTGAACGGGGGGTTCGTGCACACAGCCCAGCT
TGGAGCGAACGACCTACACCGAACTGAGATACCTACAGCGTGAGCTATGAGAAAGCGCCACGCTTCCCGA
AGGGAGAAAGGCGGACAGGTATCCGGTAAGCGGCAGGGTCGGAACAGGAGAGCGCACGAGGGAGCTTCCA
GGGGGAAACGCCTGGTATCTTTATAGTCCTGTCGGGTTTCGCCACCTCTGACTTGAGCGTCGATTTTTGT
GATGCTCGTCAGGGGGGCGGAGCCTATGGAAAAACGCCAGCAACGCGGCCTTTTTACGGTTCCTGGCCTT
TTGCTGGCCTTTTGCTCACATGT
